Addgene plasmid #103688: LSB-hsa-miR-629-3p
Purpose: Used to sense miRNA activity using fluorescence based tools. hsa-miR-629-3p target in 3' UTR of of mKate. miRNA activity can be measured by the repression of mKate2 relative to EBFP2 fluorescent proteins . Plasmid is inherently unstable; please see Depositor Comments
Depositing lab: Ron Weiss. Depositing organization: Massachusetts Institute of Technology. Publication: A mixed antagonistic/synergistic miRNA repression model enables accurate predictions of multi-input miRNA sensor activity. Gam JJ, Babb J, Weiss R. Nat Commun. 2018 Jun 22;9(1):2430. doi: 10.1038/s41467-018-04575-0. PubMed 29934631.
Backbone
  Vector backbone: Low Sensor Backbone (LSB)
  Vector type: Mammalian Expression, Synthetic Biology
Growth in bacteria
  Bacterial resistance: Ampicillin and Kanamycin, 100 & 50 μg/mL
  Growth temperature: 30°C
  Growth strain: NEB Stable
  Copy number: High Copy
Gene/Insert
  Gene/Insert name: hsa-miR-629-3p target
  Species: H. sapiens (human)
  Entrez Gene: MIR629 (a.k.a. MIRN629, hsa-mir-629, mir-629)
  Promoter: EF-1a
  Cloning method: Gibson Cloning
Terms and licenses: Academic/Nonprofit Terms; Industry Terms: Not Available to Industry
Depositor comments: Please note that this plasmid is inherently unstable due to a repeating poly A element. We recommend performing a diagnostic digest on multiple colonies upon receipt. The depositors would like to note the presence of several discrepancies between the depositor sequence and physical plasmid sequence. In particular, the sequences upstream and downstream of the puromycin coding region have 10 bp insertions which do not affect the ability to perform puromycin selection. The sequences for those regions within the physical plasmids are as follows: Upstream of Puro: GAATTCGACCGCCTGTCTCAAGGTGCCACC; Downstream of Puro: GCTTTGAGACTACGCGTGAATTCACTCCTC. Please contact if you are interested in this plasmid prior to placing an order.
How to cite: LSB-hsa-miR-629-3p was a gift from Ron Weiss (Addgene plasmid # 103688 ; http://n2t.net/addgene:103688 ; RRID:Addgene_103688)
