[The description below was written by a language model from this plasmid's Addgene catalogue record and pLannotate feature annotations shown in this document.]
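Description:
LSB-hsa-miR-629-3p is a mammalian expression plasmid built on the Low Sensor Backbone (LSB) and designed as a two-colour fluorescent sensor of microRNA activity. It is propagated in E. coli from a high-copy ColE1/pUC-type origin and carries both an ampicillin resistance gene (β-lactamase with its bla promoter) and a kanamycin resistance gene (aph(3')-Ia); the record lists selection with both antibiotics. A puromycin N-acetyltransferase coding sequence followed by a rabbit β-globin polyadenylation signal is also present for selection in mammalian cells, although no dedicated mammalian promoter upstream of it is annotated in the feature table.

The payload consists of two parallel transcription units, each driven by the human EF-1α core promoter with its intron A and terminated by a rabbit β-globin poly(A) signal. The attB4, attB1 and attB2 sites flanking the promoters and coding sequences are Gateway recombination scars, though the insert's listed cloning method is Gibson. The first unit expresses the red fluorescent protein mKate2 and, according to the catalogue entry, carries a target site for human miR-629-3p in its 3' UTR. This target is not annotated separately but would lie between the mKate2 coding sequence and the poly(A) signal. The second unit expresses the blue protein EBFP2 without the target and serves as an internal reference for delivery and expression. When miR-629-3p is active in a transfected cell, mKate2 is repressed relative to EBFP2, so the red-to-blue ratio reports miRNA activity.

The depositor notes that the repeated poly(A) elements make the plasmid inherently unstable. The physical plasmid also differs slightly from the deposited sequence, including short insertions flanking the puromycin coding region that do not impair puromycin selection.
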