Features (pLannotate 1.2.2; 28 found; start..end, strand, type, name):
     87..675     -  rep_origin     ori: high-copy-number ColE1/pMB1/pBR322/pUC origin of replication
    846..1706    -  CDS            AmpR: β-lactamase; bla; confers resistance to ampicillin, carbenicillin, and related antibiotics
   1707..1778    -  promoter       AmpR promoter: bla
   1857..2456    +  CDS            PuroR: puromycin N-acetyltransferase; pac from Streptomyces alboniger; confers resistance to puromycin
   2461..2541    +  CDS            HBB (fragment): HBB_PONPY - Experimental evidence at transcript level: Swiss-Prot protein existence level 2. Involved in oxygen transport from the lung to the various peripheral tissues. From Pongo pygmaeus (Bornean orangutan).
   2612..2667    +  polyA_signal   β-globin poly(A) signal: rabbit β-globin polyadenylation signal (Gil and Proudfoot, 1987)
   3646..3666    +  protein_bind   attB4: mutant version of attB; core recombination site for the Gateway® BP reaction BP Clonase™
   3734..3945    +  promoter       EF-1α core promoter: core promoter for human elongation factor EF-1α
   3946..4884    +  intron         EF-1α intron A: intron upstream of the start codon of human EF-1α
   4911..4931    +  protein_bind   attB1: mutant version of attB; core recombination site for the Gateway® BP reaction BP Clonase™
   4951..5646    +  CDS            mKate2: mKate2 is a basic (constitutively fluorescent) red fluorescent protein published in 2009, derived from Entacmaea quadricolor. It is reported to be a rapidly-maturing monomer with moderate acid sensitivity.
   5666..5690    -  protein_bind   attB2: mutant version of attB; recombination site for the Gateway® BP reaction BP Clonase™
   5830..5904    +  CDS            HBB (fragment): HBB_PONPY - Experimental evidence at transcript level: Swiss-Prot protein existence level 2. Involved in oxygen transport from the lung to the various peripheral tissues. From Pongo pygmaeus (Bornean orangutan).
   5975..6030    +  polyA_signal   β-globin poly(A) signal: rabbit β-globin polyadenylation signal (Gil and Proudfoot, 1987)
   6414..6439    +  misc_feature   SA: splice acceptor site
   7111..7131    +  protein_bind   attB4: mutant version of attB; core recombination site for the Gateway® BP reaction BP Clonase™
   7199..7410    +  promoter       EF-1α core promoter: core promoter for human elongation factor EF-1α
   7411..8349    +  intron         EF-1α intron A: intron upstream of the start codon of human EF-1α
   8376..8396    +  protein_bind   attB1: mutant version of attB; core recombination site for the Gateway® BP reaction BP Clonase™
   8407..9123    +  CDS            EBFP2: EBFP2 is a basic (constitutively fluorescent) blue fluorescent protein published in 2007, derived from Aequorea victoria. It is reported to be a rapidly-maturing monomer with moderate acid sensitivity.
   9131..9155    -  protein_bind   attB2: mutant version of attB; recombination site for the Gateway® BP reaction BP Clonase™
   9159..9239    +  CDS            HBB (fragment): HBB_PONPY - Experimental evidence at transcript level: Swiss-Prot protein existence level 2. Involved in oxygen transport from the lung to the various peripheral tissues. From Pongo pygmaeus (Bornean orangutan).
   9310..9365    +  polyA_signal   β-globin poly(A) signal: rabbit β-globin polyadenylation signal (Gil and Proudfoot, 1987)
   9748..9770    -  protein_bind   lac operator (fragment): The lac repressor binds to the lac operator to inhibit transcription in E. coli. This inhibition can be relieved by adding lactose or isopropyl-β-D-thiogalactopyranoside (IPTG). lac repressor encoded by lacI
   9774..9804    -  promoter       lac promoter: promoter for the E. coli lac operon
   9819..9840    -  protein_bind   CAP binding site: CAP binding activates transcription in the presence of cAMP. E. coli catabolite activator protein
   9853..9892    -  CDS            lacI (fragment): lac repressor; lacI; The lac repressor binds to the lac operator to inhibit transcription in E. coli. This inhibition can be relieved by adding lactose or isopropyl-β-D-thiogalactopyranoside (IPTG).
  10065..10874   +  CDS            KanR: aminoglycoside phosphotransferase; aph(3')-Ia; confers resistance to kanamycin in bacteria or G418 (Geneticin®) in eukaryotes
>Addgene plasmid #103688 | LSB-hsa-miR-629-3p | depositor full sequence | sequence record 196424 | Full Sequence
AATTGAGGGGATAACGCAGGAAAGAACATGTGAGCAAAAGGCCAGCAAAAGGCCAGGAACCGTAAAAAGG
CCGCGTTGCTGGCGTTTTTCCATAGGCTCCGCCCCCCTGACGAGCATCACAAAAATCGACGCTCAAGTCA
GAGGTGGCGAAACCCGACAGGACTATAAAGATACCAGGCGTTTCCCCCTGGAAGCTCCCTCGTGCGCTCT
CCTGTTCCGACCCTGCCGCTTACCGGATACCTGTCCGCCTTTCTCCCTTCGGGAAGCGTGGCGCTTTCTC
ATAGCTCACGCTGTAGGTATCTCAGTTCGGTGTAGGTCGTTCGCTCCAAGCTGGGCTGTGTGCACGAACC
CCCCGTTCAGCCCGACCGCTGCGCCTTATCCGGTAACTATCGTCTTGAGTCCAACCCGGTAAGACACGAC
TTATCGCCACTGGCAGCAGCCACTGGTAACAGGATTAGCAGAGCGAGGTATGTAGGCGGTGCTACAGAGT
TCTTGAAGTGGTGGCCTAACTACGGCTACACTAGAAGAACAGTATTTGGTATCTGCGCTCTGCTGAAGCC
AGTTACCTTCGGAAAAAGAGTTGGTAGCTCTTGATCCGGCAAACAAACCACCGCTGGTAGCGGTGGTTTT
TTTGTTTGCAAGCAGCAGATTACGCGCAGAAAAAAAGGATCTCAAGAAGATCCTTTGATCTTTTCTACGG
GGTCTGACGCTCAGTGGAACGAAAACTCACGTTAAGGGATTTTGGTCATGAGATTATCAAAAAGGATCTT
CACCTAGATCCTTTTAAATTAAAAATGAAGTTTTAAATCAATCTAAAGTATATATGAGTAAACTTGGTCT
GACAGTTACCAATGCTTAATCAGTGAGGCACCTATCTCAGCGATCTGTCTATTTCGTTCATCCATAGTTG
CCTGACTCCCCGTCGTGTAGATAACTACGATACGGGAGGGCTTACCATCTGGCCCCAGTGCTGCAATGAT
ACCGCGAGAACCACGCTCACCGGCTCCAGATTTATCAGCAATAAACCAGCCAGCCGGAAGGGCCGAGCGC
AGAAGTGGTCCTGCAACTTTATCCGCCTCCATCCAGTCTATTAATTGTTGCCGGGAAGCTAGAGTAAGTA
GTTCGCCAGTTAATAGTTTGCGCAACGTTGTTGCCATTGCTACAGGCATCGTGGTGTCACGCTCGTCGTT
TGGTATGGCTTCATTCAGCTCCGGTTCCCAACGATCAAGGCGAGTTACATGATCCCCCATGTTGTGCAAA
AAAGCGGTTAGCTCCTTCGGTCCTCCGATCGTTGTCAGAAGTAAGTTGGCCGCAGTGTTATCACTCATGG
TTATGGCAGCACTGCATAATTCTCTTACTGTCATGCCATCCGTAAGATGCTTTTCTGTGACTGGTGAGTA
CTCAACCAAGTCATTCTGAGAATAGTGTATGCGGCGACCGAGTTGCTCTTGCCCGGCGTCAATACGGGAT
AATACCGCGCCACATAGCAGAACTTTAAAAGTGCTCATCATTGGAAAACGTTCTTCGGGGCGAAAACTCT
CAAGGATCTTACCGCTGTTGAGATCCAGTTCGATGTAACCCACTCGTGCACCCAACTGATCTTCAGCATC
TTTTACTTTCACCAGCGTTTCTGGGTGAGCAAAAACAGGAAGGCAAAATGCCGCAAAAAAGGGAATAAGG
GCGACACGGAAATGTTGAATACTCATACTCTTCCTTTTTCAATATTATTGAAGCATTTATCAGGGTTATT
GTCTCATGAGCGGATACATATTTGAATGTAGCTCCGAATTTCTCGAGGGCTTGTCGACGACGGCGGTCTC
CGTCGTCAGGATCATGAATTCGACCCGCCTGCCACCATGACCGAGTACAAGCCCACGGTGCGCCTCGCCA
CCCGCGACGACGTCCCCCGGGCCGTACGCACCCTCGCCGCCGCGTTCGCCGACTACCCCGCCACGCGCCA
CACCGTCGACCCGGACCGCCACATCGAGCGGGTCACCGAGCTGCAAGAACTCTTCCTCACGCGCGTCGGG
CTCGACATCGGCAAGGTGTGGGTCGCGGACGACGGCGCCGCGGTGGCGGTCTGGACCACGCCGGAGAGCG
TCGAAGCGGGGGCGGTGTTCGCCGAGATCGGCCCGCGCATGGCCGAGTTGAGCGGTTCCCGGCTGGCCGC
GCAGCAACAGATGGAAGGCCTCCTGGCGCCGCACCGGCCCAAGGAGCCCGCGTGGTTCCTGGCCACCGTC
GGCGTCTCGCCCGACCACCAGGGCAAGGGTCTGGGCAGCGCCGTCGTGCTCCCCGGAGTGGAGGCGGCCG
AGCGCGCCGGGGTGCCCGCCTTCCTGGAGACATCCGCGCCCCGCAACCTCCCCTTCTACGAGCGGCTCGG
CTTCACCGTCACCGCCGACGTCGAGGTGCCCGAAGGACCGCGCACCTGGTGCATGACCCGCAAGCCCGGT
GCCTGATACGCGTGAATTCACTCCTCAGGTGCAGGCTGCCTATCAGAAGGTGGTGGCTGGTGTGGCCAAT
GCCCTGGCTCACAAATACCACTGAGATCTTTTTCCCTCTGCCAAAAATTATGGGGACATCATGAAGCCCC
TTGAGCATCTGACTTCTGGCTAATAAAGGAAATTTATTTTCATTGCAATAGTGTGTTGGAATTTTTTGTG
TCTCTCACTCGGAAGGACATATGGGAGGGCAAATCATTTAAAACATCAGAATGAGTATTTGGTTTAGAGT
TTGGCAACATATGCCCATATGCTGGCTGCCATGAACAAAGGTTGGCTATAAAGAGGTCATCAGTATATGA
AACAGCCCCCTGCTGTCCATTCCTTATTCCATAGAAAAGCCTTGACTTGAGGTTAGATTTTTTTTATATT
TTGTTTTGTGTTATTTTTTTCTTTAACATCCCTAAAATTTTCCTTACATGTTTTACTAGCCAGATTTTTC
CTCCTCTCCTGACTACTCCCAGTCATAGCTGTCCCTCTTCTCTTATGGAGATCCCTCGACCTGCAGCCCA
AGCTTGAATTCTCTAGAATTACCCTGTTATCCCTATGCTTGGTTTACCGAGCTCTTATTGGTTTTCAAAC
TTCATTGACTGTGCCCAACGCGCCTGGGAGCTCACGGGGACAGCCCCCCCCCAAAGCCCCCAGGGATGTA
ATTACGTCCCTCCCCCGCTAGGGGGCAGCAGCGAGCCGCCCGGGGCTCCGCTCCGGTCCGGCGCTCCCCC
CGCATCCCCGAGCCGGCAGCGTGCGGGGACAGCCCGGGCACGGGGAAGGTGGCACGGGATCGCTTTCCTC
TGAACGCTTCTCGCTGCTCTTTGAGCCTGCAGACACCTGGGGGGATACGGGGAAAAAGCTAGGCTGAAAG
ACCGGTTCTTAGAATGACACGCGCCTGGGAGCTCACGGGGACAGCCCCCCCCCAAAGCCCCCAGGGATGT
AATTACGTCCCTCCCCCGCTAGGGGGCAGCAGCGAGCCGCCCGGGGCTCCGCTCCGGTCCGGCGCTCCCC
CCGCATCCCCGAGCCGGCAGCGTGCGGGGACAGCCCGGGCACGGGGAAGGTGGCACGGGATCGCTTTCCT
CTGAACGCTTCTCGCTGCTCTTTGAGCCTGCAGACACCTGGGGGGATACGGGGAAAAAGCTAACTTCTGA
GACGACAACTTTGTATAGAAAAGTTGGCTCCGAATTCGCCCTTGACAGCAGAGATCCAGTTTGGTTAATT
AATTGGCTCCGGTGCCCGTCAGTGGGCAGAGCGCACATCGCCCACAGTCCCCGAGAAGTTGTGGGGAGGG
GTCGGCAATTGAACCGGTGCCTAGAGAAGGTGGCGCGGGGTAAACTGGGAAAGTGATGTCGTGTACTGGC
TCCGCCTTTTTCCCGAGGGTGGGGGAGAACCGTATATAAGTGCAGTAGTCGCCGTGAACGTTCTTTTTCG
CAACGGGTTTGCCGCCAGAACACAGGTAAGTGCCGTGTGTGGTTCCCGCGGGCCTGGCCTCTTTACGGGT
TATGGCCCTTGCGTGCCTTGAATTACTTCCACCTGGCTGCAGTACGTGATTCTTGATCCCGAGCTTCGGG
TTGGAAGTGGGTGGGAGAGTTCGAGGCCTTGCGCTTAAGGAGCCCCTTCGCCTCGTGCTTGAGTTGAGGC
CTGGCCTGGGCGCTGGGGCCGCCGCGTGCGAATCTGGTGGCACCTTCGCGCCTGTCTCGCTGCTTTCGAT
AAGTCTCTAGCCATTTAAAATTTTTGATGACCTGCTGCGACGCTTTTTTTCTGGCAAGATAGTCTTGTAA
ATGCGGGCCAAGATCTGCACACTGGTATTTCGGTTTTTGGGGCCGCGGGCGGCGACGGGGCCCGTGCGTC
CCAGCGCACATGTTCGGCGAGGCGGGGCCTGCGAGCGCGGCCACCGAGAATCGGACGGGGGTAGTCTCAA
GCTGGCCGGCCTGCTCTGGTGCCTGGCCTCGCGCCGCCGTGTATCGCCCCGCCCTGGGCGGCAAGGCTGG
CCCGGTCGGCACCAGTTGCGTGAGCGGAAAGATGGCCGCTTCCCGGCCCTGCTGCAGGGAGCTCAAAATG
GAGGACGCGGCGCTCGGGAGAGCGGGCGGGTGAGTCACCCACACAAAGGAAAAGGGCCTTTCCGTCCTCA
GCCGTCGCTTCATGTGACTCCACGGAGTACCGGGCGCCGTCCAGGCACCTCGATTAGTTCTCGAGCTTTT
GGAGTACGTCGTCTTTAGGTTGGGGGGAGGGGTTTTATGCGATGGAGTTTCCCCACACTGAGTGGGTGGA
GACTGAAGTTAGGCCAGCTTGGCACTTGATGTAATTCTCCTTGGAATTTGCCCTTTTTGAGTTTGGATCT
TGGTTCATTCTCAAGCCTCAGACAGTGGTTCAAAGTTTTTTTCTTCCATTTCAGGTGTCGTGAGAAGGGC
GAATTCGACCCAAGTTTGTACAAAAAAGCAGGCTGGATCCAGGTGCCACCATGGTGAGCGAGCTGATTAA
GGAGAACATGCACATGAAGCTGTACATGGAGGGCACCGTGAACAACCACCACTTCAAGTGCACATCCGAG
GGCGAAGGCAAGCCCTACGAGGGCACCCAGACCATGAGAATCAAGGCGGTCGAGGGCGGCCCTCTCCCCT
TCGCCTTCGACATCCTGGCTACCAGCTTCATGTACGGCAGCAAAACCTTCATCAACCACACCCAGGGCAT
CCCCGACTTCTTTAAGCAGTCCTTCCCCGAGGGCTTCACATGGGAGAGAGTCACCACATACGAAGATGGG
GGCGTGCTGACCGCTACCCAGGACACCAGCCTCCAGGACGGCTGCCTCATCTACAACGTCAAGATCAGAG
GGGTGAACTTCCCATCCAACGGCCCTGTGATGCAGAAGAAAACACTCGGCTGGGAGGCCTCCACCGAGAC
ACTGTACCCCGCTGACGGCGGCCTGGAAGGCAGAGCCGACATGGCCCTGAAGCTCGTGGGCGGGGGCCAC
CTGATCTGCAACCTTAAGACCACATACAGATCCAAGAAACCCGCTAAGAACCTCAAGATGCCCGGCGTCT
ACTATGTGGACAGGAGACTGGAAAGAATCAAGGAGGCCGACAAAGAGACATACGTCGAGCAGCACGAGGT
GGCTGTGGCCAGATACTGCGACCTCCCTAGCAAACTGGGGCACAAACTTAATTGAGAATTCTACCACCCA
GCTTTCTTGTACAAAGTGGTACGTCTCAAGACCAGAGGTCTCTGCTTTCGCTTTGAGTTCTCCCAACGTA
AACCCAAGTTCTCCCAACGTAAACCCAAGTTCTCCCAACGTAAACCCAAGTTCTCCCAACGTAAACCCAC
AACCAGAAGAGACCTGTGCTTCACTCCTCAGGTGCAGGCTGCCTATCAGAAGGTGGTGGCTGGTGTGGCC
AATGCCCTGGCTCACAAATACCACTGAGATCTTTTTCCCTCTGCCAAAAATTATGGGGACATCATGAAGC
CCCTTGAGCATCTGACTTCTGGCTAATAAAGGAAATTTATTTTCATTGCAATAGTGTGTTGGAATTTTTT
GTGTCTCTCACTCGGAAGGACATATGGGAGGGCAAATCATTTAAAACATCAGAATGAGTATTTGGTTTAG
AGTTTGGCAACATATGCCCATATGCTGGCTGCCATGAACAAAGGTTGGCTATAAAGAGGTCATCAGTATA
TGAAACAGCCCCCTGCTGTCCATTCCTTATTCCATAGAAAAGCCTTGACTTGAGGTTAGATTTTTTTTAT
ATTTTGTTTTGTGTTATTTTTTTCTTTAACATCCCTAAAATTTTCCTTACATGTTTTACTAGCCAGATTT
TTCCTCCTCTCCTGACTACTCCCAGTCATAGCTGTCCCTCTTCTCTTATGGAGATCCCGAGCGGTGCGTT
TTTATGCTTGTAGTATTGTATAATGTTTTTAAGATCCAAGCTTCTGACCTCTTCTCTTCCTCCCACAGGG
CCTCGAGACAATTGCATCGATGGTACCAGTGAAAGTCTGCAATGAATTCGAGTTGGCGCGCCTGTCATTC
TAAATCTCTCTTTCAGCCTAAAGCTTTTTCCCCGTATCCCCCCAGGTGTCTGCAGGCTCAAAGAGCAGCG
AGAAGCGTTCAGAGGAAAGCGATCCCGTGCCACCTTCCCCGTGCCCGGGCTGTCCCCGCACGCTGCCGGC
TCGGGGATGCGGGGGGAGCGCCGGACCGGAGCGGAGCCCCGGGCGGCTCGCTGCTGCCCCCTAGCGGGGG
AGGGACGTAATTACATCCCTGGGGGCTTTGGGAGGGGGCTGTCCCCGTGAGCTCCCAGGCGCGCCTGTCA
TTCTAAATCTCTCTTTCAGCCTAAAGCTTTTTCCCCGTATCCCCCCAGGTGTCTGCAGGCTCAAAGAGCA
GCGAGAAGCGTTCAGAGGAAAGCGATCCCGTGCCACCTTCCCCGTGCCCGGGCTGTCCCCGCACGCTGCC
GGCTCGGGGATGCGGGGGGAGCGCCGGACCGGAGCGGAGCCCCGGGCGGCTCGCTGCTGCCCCCTAGCGG
GGGAGGGACGTAATTACATCCCTGGGGGCTTTGGGGGGGGGCTGTCCCCGTGAGCTCCCAGGCGCGCCAA
CTCGGTACCGTATCGATGTCGACGTTAACGCTAGTGATATCAACTTTGTATAGAAAAGTTGGCTCCGAAT
TCGCCCTTGACAGCAGAGATCCAGTTTGGTTAATTAATTGGCTCCGGTGCCCGTCAGTGGGCAGAGCGCA
CATCGCCCACAGTCCCCGAGAAGTTGTGGGGAGGGGTCGGCAATTGAACCGGTGCCTAGAGAAGGTGGCG
CGGGGTAAACTGGGAAAGTGATGTCGTGTACTGGCTCCGCCTTTTTCCCGAGGGTGGGGGAGAACCGTAT
ATAAGTGCAGTAGTCGCCGTGAACGTTCTTTTTCGCAACGGGTTTGCCGCCAGAACACAGGTAAGTGCCG
TGTGTGGTTCCCGCGGGCCTGGCCTCTTTACGGGTTATGGCCCTTGCGTGCCTTGAATTACTTCCACCTG
GCTGCAGTACGTGATTCTTGATCCCGAGCTTCGGGTTGGAAGTGGGTGGGAGAGTTCGAGGCCTTGCGCT
TAAGGAGCCCCTTCGCCTCGTGCTTGAGTTGAGGCCTGGCCTGGGCGCTGGGGCCGCCGCGTGCGAATCT
GGTGGCACCTTCGCGCCTGTCTCGCTGCTTTCGATAAGTCTCTAGCCATTTAAAATTTTTGATGACCTGC
TGCGACGCTTTTTTTCTGGCAAGATAGTCTTGTAAATGCGGGCCAAGATCTGCACACTGGTATTTCGGTT
TTTGGGGCCGCGGGCGGCGACGGGGCCCGTGCGTCCCAGCGCACATGTTCGGCGAGGCGGGGCCTGCGAG
CGCGGCCACCGAGAATCGGACGGGGGTAGTCTCAAGCTGGCCGGCCTGCTCTGGTGCCTGGCCTCGCGCC
GCCGTGTATCGCCCCGCCCTGGGCGGCAAGGCTGGCCCGGTCGGCACCAGTTGCGTGAGCGGAAAGATGG
CCGCTTCCCGGCCCTGCTGCAGGGAGCTCAAAATGGAGGACGCGGCGCTCGGGAGAGCGGGCGGGTGAGT
CACCCACACAAAGGAAAAGGGCCTTTCCGTCCTCAGCCGTCGCTTCATGTGACTCCACGGAGTACCGGGC
GCCGTCCAGGCACCTCGATTAGTTCTCGAGCTTTTGGAGTACGTCGTCTTTAGGTTGGGGGGAGGGGTTT
TATGCGATGGAGTTTCCCCACACTGAGTGGGTGGAGACTGAAGTTAGGCCAGCTTGGCACTTGATGTAAT
TCTCCTTGGAATTTGCCCTTTTTGAGTTTGGATCTTGGTTCATTCTCAAGCCTCAGACAGTGGTTCAAAG
TTTTTTTCTTCCATTTCAGGTGTCGTGAGAAGGGCGAATTCGACCCAAGTTTGTACAAAAAAGCAGGCTC
GCCACCATGGTGAGCAAGGGCGAGGAGCTGTTCACCGGGGTGGTGCCCATCCTGGTCGAGCTGGACGGCG
ACGTAAACGGCCACAAGTTCAGCGTGAGGGGCGAGGGCGAGGGCGATGCCACCAACGGCAAGCTGACCCT
GAAGTTCATCTGCACCACCGGCAAGCTGCCCGTGCCCTGGCCCACCCTCGTGACCACCCTGAGCCACGGC
GTGCAGTGCTTCGCCCGCTACCCCGACCACATGAAGCAGCACGACTTCTTCAAGTCCGCCATGCCCGAAG
GCTACGTCCAGGAGCGCACCATCTTCTTCAAGGACGACGGCACCTACAAGACCCGCGCCGAGGTGAAGTT
CGAGGGCGACACCCTAGTGAACCGCATCGAGCTGAAGGGCGTCGACTTCAAGGAGGACGGCAACATCCTG
GGGCACAAGCTGGAGTACAACTTCAACAGCCACAACATCTATATCATGGCCGTCAAGCAGAAGAACGGCA
TCAAGGTGAACTTCAAGATCCGCCACAACGTGGAGGACGGCAGCGTGCAGCTCGCCGACCACTACCAGCA
GAACACCCCCATCGGCGACGGCCCCGTGCTGCTGCCCGACAGCCACTACCTGAGCACCCAGTCCGTGCTG
AGCAAAGACCCCAACGAGAAGCGCGATCACATGGTCCTGCTGGAGTTCCGCACCGCCGCCGGGATCACTC
TCGGCATGGACGAGCTGTACAAGTAATACCACCCAGCTTTCTTGTACAAAGTGGTACGCGTGAATTCACT
CCTCAGGTGCAGGCTGCCTATCAGAAGGTGGTGGCTGGTGTGGCCAATGCCCTGGCTCACAAATACCACT
GAGATCTTTTTCCCTCTGCCAAAAATTATGGGGACATCATGAAGCCCCTTGAGCATCTGACTTCTGGCTA
ATAAAGGAAATTTATTTTCATTGCAATAGTGTGTTGGAATTTTTTGTGTCTCTCACTCGGAAGGACATAT
GGGAGGGCAAATCATTTAAAACATCAGAATGAGTATTTGGTTTAGAGTTTGGCAACATATGCCCATATGC
TGGCTGCCATGAACAAAGGTTGGCTATAAAGAGGTCATCAGTATATGAAACAGCCCCCTGCTGTCCATTC
CTTATTCCATAGAAAAGCCTTGACTTGAGGTTAGATTTTTTTTATATTTTGTTTTGTGTTATTTTTTTCT
TTAACATCCCTAAAATTTTCCTTACATGTTTTACTAGCCAGATTTTTCCTCCTCTCCTGACTACTCCCAG
TCATAGCTGTCCCTCTTCTCTTATGGAGATCCCTCGACCTGCAGCCCAAGCTTGGCGTAATCATGGTCAT
AGCTGTTTCCTGTGTGAAATTGTTATCCGCTCACAATTCCACACAACATACGAGCCGGAAGCATAAAGTG
TAAAGCCTGGGGTGCCTAATGAGTGAGCTAACTCACATTAATTGCGTTGCGCTCACTGCCCGCTTTCCAG
TCGGGAAACCTGTCGTGCCAGCGGATCGACAGTACTAAGCTTGGTCTAATACCCAATCTCTCGTCTTATC
CAGATGTTTTATACGCCTCTGGCCCGTGTCTCAAAATCTCTGATGTTACATTGCACAAGATAAAATAATA
TCATCATGAACAATAAAACTGTCTGCTTACATAAACAGTAATACAAGGGGTGTTATGAGCCATATTCAAC
GGGAAACGTCGAGGCCGCGATTAAATTCCAACATGGATGCTGATTTATATGGGTATAAATGGGCTCGCGA
TAATGTCGGGCAATCAGGTGCGACAATCTATCGCTTGTATGGGAAGCCCGATGCGCCAGAGTTGTTTCTG
AAACATGGCAAAGGTAGCGTTGCCAATGATGTTACAGATGAGATGGTCAGACTAAACTGGCTGACGGAAT
TTATGCCTCTTCCGACCATCAAGCATTTTATCCGTACTCCTGATGATGCATGGTTACTCACCACTGCGAT
CCCCGGAAAAACAGCATTCCAGGTATTAGAAGAATATCCTGATTCAGGTGAAAATATTGTTGATGCGCTG
GCAGTGTTCCTGCGCCGGTTGCATTCGATTCCTGTTTGTAATTGTCCTTTTAACAGCGATCGCGTATTTC
GTCTCGCTCAGGCGCAATCACGAATGAATAACGGTTTGGTTGATGCGAGTGATTTTGATGACGAGCGTAA
TGGCTGGCCTGTTGAACAAGTCTGGAAAGAAATGCATAAACTTTTGCCATTCTCACCGGATTCAGTCGTC
ACTCATGGTGATTTCTCACTTGATAACCTTATTTTTGACGAGGGGAAATTAATAGGTTGTATTGATGTTG
GACGAGTCGGAATCGCAGACCGATACCAGGATCTTGCCATCCTATGGAACTGCCTCGGTGAGTTTTCTCC
TTCATTACAGAAACGGCTTTTTCAAAAATATGGTATTGATAATCCTGATATGAATAAATTGCAGTTTCAT
TTGATGCTCGATGAGTTTTTCTAATCAGAATTGGTTAATTGGTTGTAACACTGGCAGAGCATTACGCTGA
CTTGACGGGACGGCGCAAGCTCATGACCAAAATCCCTTAACGTGAGTTACGCGTCGTTCCACTGAGCGTC
AGAGGTATCACTAGTATTACAGAGGTAAGTTATAACAGTCGCCTAACCC
