>Addgene plasmid #103688 | LSB-hsa-miR-629-3p | depositor partial sequence | sequence record 196425 | hsa-miR-629-3p target
AGTTCTCCCAACGTAAACCCA
